Addgene plasmid #161061: pDONR221-RHCG_STOP
Purpose: Gateway entry clone with codon-optimized ORF sequence for subcloning into custom expression vectors. Contains a STOP codon at the end of the codon-optimized ORF sequence.
Depositing lab: RESOLUTE Consortium & Giulio Superti-Furga. Depositing organization: CeMM Research Center for Molecular Medicine. Publication: The RESOLUTE consortium: unlocking SLC transporters for drug discovery. Superti-Furga G, Lackner D, Wiedmer T, Ingles-Prieto A, Barbosa B, Girardi E, Goldmann U, Gurtl B, Klavins K, Klimek C, Lindinger S, Lineiro-Retes E, Muller AC, Onstein S, Redinger G, Reil D, Sedlyarov V, Wolf G, Crawford M, Everley R, ... Steppan CM. Nat Rev Drug Discov. 2020 Jul;19(7):429-430. doi: 10.1038/d41573-020-00056-6. PubMed 32265506.
Backbone
  Vector backbone: pDONR221
  Backbone manufacturer: ThermoFisher Scientific
  Backbone size w/o insert (bp): 2550
  Vector type: Mammalian Expression
Growth in bacteria
  Bacterial resistance: Kanamycin, 50 μg/mL
  Growth temperature: 37°C
  Growth strain: NEB Stable
  Copy number: High Copy
Gene/Insert
  Gene/Insert name: RHCG (alt name: RHGK, PDRC2, SLC42A3, C15orf6)
  Species: H. sapiens (human)
  Insert size (bp): 1440
  Entrez Gene: RHCG (a.k.a. RHGK, PDRC2, C15orf6, SLC42A3)
  Cloning method: Gateway Cloning
  Sequencing primers: 5′ M13-fwd; 3′ M13-rev
Terms and licenses: Academic/Nonprofit Terms; Industry Terms
Depositor comments: This plasmid contains a STOP codon at the end of the codon-optimized ORF. For the version of this plasmid that does not contain a STOP codon, please see Addgene plasmid 131895 For more information on the full Resolute plasmid collection, please see www.addgene.org/depositor-collections/re-solute/. Please provide your feedback on this plasmid to the RESOLUTE consortium by filling out their RESOLUTE repository feedback form: https://forms.office.com/Pages/ResponsePage.aspx?id=0e05yklzmkS7rjFGQL4N7z4feCLQvEJAmVcOCM_u885UN1JJRko0Ukg4TVQwNTZLOUxPQVJWT1NHUCQlQCN0PWcu
How to cite: pDONR221-RHCG_STOP was a gift from RESOLUTE Consortium & Giulio Superti-Furga (Addgene plasmid # 161061 ; http://n2t.net/addgene:161061 ; RRID:Addgene_161061)
