[The description below was written by a language model from this plasmid's Addgene catalogue record and pLannotate feature annotations shown in this document.]
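Description:
pDONR221-RHCG_STOP is a Gateway entry clone built on the pDONR221 backbone, carrying a codon-optimized open reading frame for human RHCG (also known as SLC42A3, RHGK, PDRC2 or C15orf6). RHCG is annotated as an electroneutral, bidirectional ammonium transporter that may regulate transepithelial ammonia secretion. The plasmid is about 4 kb, replicates in E. coli from a high-copy ColE1/pUC-type origin, and is selected with kanamycin through an aminoglycoside phosphotransferase (KanR) gene. It belongs to a large collection of solute carrier (SLC) transporter clones produced by a consortium studying this protein family as drug targets.

The roughly 1.4 kb ORF sits between attL1 and attL2, the recombination sites used in the Gateway LR reaction, so it can be transferred directionally and in frame into any attR-containing destination vector. Although the catalogue lists the vector type as mammalian expression, the feature table shows no eukaryotic promoter or polyadenylation signal around the insert. Expression therefore depends on the destination vector chosen, and this plasmid serves as a shuttle for subcloning. Upstream rrnB T1 and T2 terminators insulate the cloning region from read-through transcription. A T7 promoter lies just beyond attL2 and points back towards the insert. The small lacI and lacZα fragments are backbone remnants.

This version retains a stop codon at the end of the ORF, so it suits expression of the untagged protein or N-terminal fusions. C-terminal tags supplied by a destination vector would not be translated. A companion clone without the stop codon exists for that purpose.
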