Features (pLannotate 1.2.2; 10 found; start..end, strand, type, name):
    121..213     +  CDS            lacI (fragment): lac repressor; lacI; The lac repressor binds to the lac operator to inhibit transcription in E. coli. This inhibition can be relieved by adding lactose or isopropyl-β-D-thiogalactopyranoside (IPTG).
    268..295     -  terminator     rrnB T2 terminator: transcription terminator T2 from the E. coli rrnB gene
    427..470     +  terminator     rrnB T1 terminator: Escherichia coli rrnB; transcription terminator T1 from the E. coli rrnB gene
    517..553     -  CDS            lacZα (fragment): LacZα fragment of β-galactosidase; lacZ fragment
    569..668     +  protein_bind   attL1: mutant version of attL; recombination site for the Gateway® LR reaction LR Clonase™
    674..2110    +  CDS            RHCG: RHCG_HUMAN - Also known as C15orf6, CDRC2, PDRC2, RHGK. Experimental evidence at protein level: Swiss-Prot protein existence level 1. Functions as an electroneutral and bidirectional ammonium transporter. May regulate transepithelial ammonia secretion. From Homo sapiens (Human).
   2115..2214    -  protein_bind   attL2: mutant version of attL; recombination site for the Gateway® LR reaction LR Clonase™
   2232..2250    -  promoter       T7 promoter: promoter for bacteriophage T7 RNA polymerase
   2384..3193    +  CDS            KanR: aminoglycoside phosphotransferase; aph(3')-Ia; confers resistance to kanamycin in bacteria or G418 (Geneticin®) in eukaryotes
   3340..3928    +  rep_origin     ori: high-copy-number ColE1/pMB1/pBR322/pUC origin of replication
>Addgene plasmid #161061 | pDONR221-RHCG_STOP | depositor full sequence | sequence record 312056 | Full Sequence
CTTTCCTGCGTTATCCCCTGATTCTGTGGATAACCGTATTACCGCCTTTGAGTGAGCTGATACCGCTCGC
CGCAGCCGAACGACCGAGCGCAGCGAGTCAGTGAGCGAGGAAGCGGAAGAGCGCCCAATACGCAAACCGC
CTCTCCCCGCGCGTTGGCCGATTCATTAATGCAGCTGGCACGACAGGTTTCCCGACTGGAAAGCGGGCAG
TGAGCGCAACGCAATTAATACGCGTACCGCTAGCCAGGAAGAGTTTGTAGAAACGCAAAAAGGCCATCCG
TCAGGATGGCCTTCTGCTTAGTTTGATGCCTGGCAGTTTATGGCGGGCGTCCTGCCCGCCACCCTCCGGG
CCGTTGCTTCACAACGTTCAAATCCGCTCCCGGCGGATTTGTCCTACTCAGGAGAGCGTTCACCGACAAA
CAACAGATAAAACGAAAGGCCCAGTCTTCCGACTGAGCCTTTCGTTTTATTTGATGCCTGGCAGTTCCCT
ACTCTCGCGTTAACGCTAGCATGGATGTTTTCCCAGTCACGACGTTGTAAAACGACGGCCAGTCTTAAGC
TCGGGCCCCAAATAATGATTTTATTTTGACTGATAGTGACCTGTTCGTTGCAACACATTGATGAGCAATG
CTTTTTTATAATGCCAACTTTGTACAAAAAAGCAGGCTCCACCATGGCCTGGAACACCAATCTGAGGTGG
CGCCTGCCACTGACATGCCTGCTGCTGCAGGTCATCATGGTCATCCTGTTCGGCGTGTTTGTGCGGTACG
ACTTCGAGGCCGATGCCCACTGGTGGTCTGAGAGAACCCACAAGAACCTGAGCGACATGGAGAATGAGTT
CTACTATCGGTACCCCAGCTTTCAGGATGTCCACGTAATGGTGTTTGTTGGTTTCGGCTTTCTGATGACA
TTCCTGCAGAGATATGGCTTTTCCGCCGTGGGCTTCAACTTTCTGCTGGCCGCCTTTGGCATCCAGTGGG
CCCTGCTGATGCAGGGCTGGTTCCACTTTCTGCAGGACCGGTACATCGTGGTGGGCGTGGAGAACCTGAT
CAATGCCGATTTCTGCGTGGCAAGCGTGTGCGTGGCCTTTGGCGCCGTGCTGGGCAAGGTGTCCCCAATC
CAGCTGCTGATCATGACCTTCTTTCAGGTGACACTGTTCGCCGTGAACGAGTTTATCCTGCTGAATCTGC
TGAAGGTGAAGGACGCCGGCGGCTCTATGACCATCCACACATTCGGCGCCTACTTTGGCCTGACCGTGAC
AAGGATCCTGTATCGGAGAAACCTGGAGCAGTCCAAGGAGCGCCAGAATAGCGTGTACCAGTCCGACCTG
TTCGCCATGATCGGCACCCTGTTTCTGTGGATGTACTGGCCTAGCTTCAACTCCGCCATCTCTTATCACG
GCGATAGCCAGCACAGGGCAGCCATCAATACCTATTGCTCCCTGGCAGCATGCGTGCTGACCAGCGTGGC
CATCAGCTCCGCCCTGCACAAGAAGGGCAAGCTGGACATGGTGCACATCCAGAACGCCACCCTGGCAGGA
GGAGTGGCAGTGGGCACAGCCGCCGAGATGATGCTGATGCCATACGGCGCCCTGATCATCGGCTTCGTGT
GCGGCATCATCTCTACCCTGGGCTTCGTGTATCTGACACCCTTTCTGGAGAGCAGACTGCACATCCAGGA
TACCTGTGGCATCAACAATCTGCACGGCATCCCTGGAATCATCGGAGGAATCGTGGGAGCAGTGACAGCA
GCATCCGCCTCTCTGGAGGTGTACGGCAAGGAGGGCCTGGTGCACAGCTTCGACTTTCAGGGCTTCAATG
GCGATTGGACCGCCAGGACACAGGGCAAGTTTCAGATCTATGGACTGCTGGTGACCCTGGCAATGGCACT
GATGGGAGGCATCATCGTGGGCCTGATCCTGCGCCTGCCTTTCTGGGGCCAGCCATCCGACGAGAACTGT
TTTGAGGATGCCGTGTACTGGGAGATGCCTGAGGGCAATTCTACCGTGTATATCCCAGAGGATCCCACAT
TCAAGCCTAGCGGACCATCCGTGCCATCTGTGCCTATGGTGTCCCCCCTGCCTATGGCCTCTAGCGTGCC
ACTGGTGCCCTAAGACCCAGCTTTCTTGTACAAAGTTGGCATTATAAGAAAGCATTGCTTATCAATTTGT
TGCAACGAACAGGTCACTATCAGTCAAAATAAAATCATTATTTGCCATCCAGCTGATATCCCCTATAGTG
AGTCGTATTACATGGTCATAGCTGTTTCCTGGCAGCTCTGGCCCGTGTCTCAAAATCTCTGATGTTACAT
TGCACAAGATAAAATAATATCATCATGAACAATAAAACTGTCTGCTTACATAAACAGTAATACAAGGGGT
GTTATGAGCCATATTCAACGGGAAACGTCGAGGCCGCGATTAAATTCCAACATGGATGCTGATTTATATG
GGTATAAATGGGCTCGCGATAATGTCGGGCAATCAGGTGCGACAATCTATCGCTTGTATGGGAAGCCCGA
TGCGCCAGAGTTGTTTCTGAAACATGGCAAAGGTAGCGTTGCCAATGATGTTACAGATGAGATGGTCAGA
CTAAACTGGCTGACGGAATTTATGCCTCTTCCGACCATCAAGCATTTTATCCGTACTCCTGATGATGCAT
GGTTACTCACCACTGCGATCCCCGGAAAAACAGCATTCCAGGTATTAGAAGAATATCCTGATTCAGGTGA
AAATATTGTTGATGCGCTGGCAGTGTTCCTGCGCCGGTTGCATTCGATTCCTGTTTGTAATTGTCCTTTT
AACAGCGATCGCGTATTTCGTCTCGCTCAGGCGCAATCACGAATGAATAACGGTTTGGTTGATGCGAGTG
ATTTTGATGACGAGCGTAATGGCTGGCCTGTTGAACAAGTCTGGAAAGAAATGCATAAACTTTTGCCATT
CTCACCGGATTCAGTCGTCACTCATGGTGATTTCTCACTTGATAACCTTATTTTTGACGAGGGGAAATTA
ATAGGTTGTATTGATGTTGGACGAGTCGGAATCGCAGACCGATACCAGGATCTTGCCATCCTATGGAACT
GCCTCGGTGAGTTTTCTCCTTCATTACAGAAACGGCTTTTTCAAAAATATGGTATTGATAATCCTGATAT
GAATAAATTGCAGTTTCATTTGATGCTCGATGAGTTTTTCTAATCAGAATTGGTTAATTGGTTGTAACAC
TGGCAGAGCATTACGCTGACTTGACGGGACGGCGCAAGCTCATGACCAAAATCCCTTAACGTGAGTTACG
CGTCGTTCCACTGAGCGTCAGACCCCGTAGAAAAGATCAAAGGATCTTCTTGAGATCCTTTTTTTCTGCG
CGTAATCTGCTGCTTGCAAACAAAAAAACCACCGCTACCAGCGGTGGTTTGTTTGCCGGATCAAGAGCTA
CCAACTCTTTTTCCGAAGGTAACTGGCTTCAGCAGAGCGCAGATACCAAATACTGTTCTTCTAGTGTAGC
CGTAGTTAGGCCACCACTTCAAGAACTCTGTAGCACCGCCTACATACCTCGCTCTGCTAATCCTGTTACC
AGTGGCTGCTGCCAGTGGCGATAAGTCGTGTCTTACCGGGTTGGACTCAAGACGATAGTTACCGGATAAG
GCGCAGCGGTCGGGCTGAACGGGGGGTTCGTGCACACAGCCCAGCTTGGAGCGAACGACCTACACCGAAC
TGAGATACCTACAGCGTGAGCTATGAGAAAGCGCCACGCTTCCCGAAGGGAGAAAGGCGGACAGGTATCC
GGTAAGCGGCAGGGTCGGAACAGGAGAGCGCACGAGGGAGCTTCCAGGGGGAAACGCCTGGTATCTTTAT
AGTCCTGTCGGGTTTCGCCACCTCTGACTTGAGCGTCGATTTTTGTGATGCTCGTCAGGGGGGCGGAGCC
TATGGAAAAACGCCAGCAACGCGGCCTTTTTACGGTTCCTGGCCTTTTGCTGGCCTTTTGCTCACATGTT
