>Addgene plasmid #161061 | pDONR221-RHCG_STOP | depositor partial sequence | sequence record 312057 | Codon-optimized ORF of RHCG
ATGGCCTGGAACACCAATCTGAGGTGGCGCCTGCCACTGACATGCCTGCTGCTGCAGGTCATCATGGTCA
TCCTGTTCGGCGTGTTTGTGCGGTACGACTTCGAGGCCGATGCCCACTGGTGGTCTGAGAGAACCCACAA
GAACCTGAGCGACATGGAGAATGAGTTCTACTATCGGTACCCCAGCTTTCAGGATGTCCACGTAATGGTG
TTTGTTGGTTTCGGCTTTCTGATGACATTCCTGCAGAGATATGGCTTTTCCGCCGTGGGCTTCAACTTTC
TGCTGGCCGCCTTTGGCATCCAGTGGGCCCTGCTGATGCAGGGCTGGTTCCACTTTCTGCAGGACCGGTA
CATCGTGGTGGGCGTGGAGAACCTGATCAATGCCGATTTCTGCGTGGCAAGCGTGTGCGTGGCCTTTGGC
GCCGTGCTGGGCAAGGTGTCCCCAATCCAGCTGCTGATCATGACCTTCTTTCAGGTGACACTGTTCGCCG
TGAACGAGTTTATCCTGCTGAATCTGCTGAAGGTGAAGGACGCCGGCGGCTCTATGACCATCCACACATT
CGGCGCCTACTTTGGCCTGACCGTGACAAGGATCCTGTATCGGAGAAACCTGGAGCAGTCCAAGGAGCGC
CAGAATAGCGTGTACCAGTCCGACCTGTTCGCCATGATCGGCACCCTGTTTCTGTGGATGTACTGGCCTA
GCTTCAACTCCGCCATCTCTTATCACGGCGATAGCCAGCACAGGGCAGCCATCAATACCTATTGCTCCCT
GGCAGCATGCGTGCTGACCAGCGTGGCCATCAGCTCCGCCCTGCACAAGAAGGGCAAGCTGGACATGGTG
CACATCCAGAACGCCACCCTGGCAGGAGGAGTGGCAGTGGGCACAGCCGCCGAGATGATGCTGATGCCAT
ACGGCGCCCTGATCATCGGCTTCGTGTGCGGCATCATCTCTACCCTGGGCTTCGTGTATCTGACACCCTT
TCTGGAGAGCAGACTGCACATCCAGGATACCTGTGGCATCAACAATCTGCACGGCATCCCTGGAATCATC
GGAGGAATCGTGGGAGCAGTGACAGCAGCATCCGCCTCTCTGGAGGTGTACGGCAAGGAGGGCCTGGTGC
ACAGCTTCGACTTTCAGGGCTTCAATGGCGATTGGACCGCCAGGACACAGGGCAAGTTTCAGATCTATGG
ACTGCTGGTGACCCTGGCAATGGCACTGATGGGAGGCATCATCGTGGGCCTGATCCTGCGCCTGCCTTTC
TGGGGCCAGCCATCCGACGAGAACTGTTTTGAGGATGCCGTGTACTGGGAGATGCCTGAGGGCAATTCTA
CCGTGTATATCCCAGAGGATCCCACATTCAAGCCTAGCGGACCATCCGTGCCATCTGTGCCTATGGTGTC
CCCCCTGCCTATGGCCTCTAGCGTGCCACTGGTGCCCTAA
